>Addgene plasmid #178128 | PLEKHG4_Halo_C_allele | addgene full sequence | sequence record 349328 | Addgene NGS Result
CACTGACTCGCTGCGCTCGGTCGTTCGGCTGCGGCGAGCGGTATCAGCTCACTCAAAGGCGGTAATACGG
TTATCCACAGAATCAGGGGATAACGCAGGAAAGAACATGTGAGCAAAAGGCCAGCAAAAGGCCAGGAACC
GTAAAAAGGCCGCGTTGCTGGCGTTTTTCCATAGGCTCCGCCCCCCTGACGAGCATCACAAAAATCGACG
CTCAAGTCAGAGGTGGCGAAACCCGACAGGACTATAAAGATACCAGGCGTTTCCCCCTGGAAGCTCCCTC
GTGCGCTCTCCTGTTCCGACCCTGCCGCTTACCGGATACCTGTCCGCCTTTCTCCCTTCGGGAAGCGTGG
CGCTTTCTCATAGCTCACGCTGTAGGTATCTCAGTTCGGTGTAGGTCGTTCGCTCCAAGCTGGGCTGTGT
GCACGAACCCCCCGTTCAGCCCGACCGCTGCGCCTTATCCGGTAACTATCGTCTTGAGTCCAACCCGGTA
AGACACGACTTATCGCCACTGGCAGCAGCCACTGGTAACAGGATTAGCAGAGCGAGGTATGTAGGCGGTG
CTACAGAGTTCTTGAAGTGGTGGCCTAACTACGGCTACACTAGAAGAACAGTATTTGGTATCTGCGCTCT
GCTGAAGCCAGTTACCTTCGGAAAAAGAGTTGGTAGCTCTTGATCCGGCAAACAAACCACCGCTGGTAGC
GGTGGTTTTTTTGTTTGCAAGCAGCAGATTACGCGCAGAAAAAAAGGATCTCAAGAAGATCCTTTGATCT
TTTCTACGGGGTCTGACGCTCAGTGGAACGAAAACTCACGTTAAGGGATTTTGGTCATGAGATTATCAAA
AAGGATCTTCACCTAGATCCTTTTAAATTAAAAATGAAGTTTTAAATCAATCTAAAGTATATATGAGTAA
ACTTGGTCTGACAGTTACCAATGCTTAATCAGTGAGGCACCTATCTCAGCGATCTGTCTATTTCGTTCAT
CCATAGTTGCCTGACTCCCCGTCGTGTAGATAACTACGATACGGGAGGGCTTACCATCTGGCCCCAGTGC
TGCAATGATACCGCGAGATCCACGCTCACCGGCTCCAGATTTATCAGCAATAAACCAGCCAGCCGGAAGG
GCCGAGCGCAGAAGTGGTCCTGCAACTTTATCCGCCTCCATCCAGTCTATTAATTGTTGCCGGGAAGCTA
GAGTAAGTAGTTCGCCAGTTAATAGTTTGCGCAACGTTGTTGCCATTGCTACAGGCATCGTGGTGTCACG
CTCGTCGTTTGGTATGGCTTCATTCAGCTCCGGTTCCCAACGATCAAGGCGAGTTACATGATCCCCCATG
TTGTGCAAAAAAGCGGTTAGCTCCTTCGGTCCTCCGATCGTTGTCAGAAGTAAGTTGGCCGCAGTGTTAT
CACTCATGGTTATGGCAGCACTGCATAATTCTCTTACTGTCATGCCATCCGTAAGATGCTTTTCTGTGAC
TGGTGAGTACTCAACCAAGTCATTCTGAGAATAGTGTATGCGGCGACCGAGTTGCTCTTGCCCGGCGTCA
ATACGGGATAATACCGCGCCACATAGCAGAACTTTAAAAGTGCTCATCATTGGAAAACGTTCTTCGGGGC
GAAAACTCTCAAGGATCTTACCGCTGTTGAGATCCAGTTCGATGTAACCCACTCGTGCACCCAACTGATC
TTCAGCATCTTTTACTTTCACCAGCGTTTCTGGGTGAGCAAAAACAGGAAGGCAAAATGCCGCAAAAAAG
GGAATAAGGGCGACACGGAAATGTTGAATACTCATACTCTTCCTTTTTCAATATTATTGAAGCATTTATC
AGGGTTATTGTCTCATGAGCGGATACATATTTGAATGTATTTAGAAAAATAAACAAATAGGGGTTCCGCG
CACATTTCCCCGAAAAGTGCCACCTGACGTCTAAGAAACCATTATTATCATGACATTAACCTATAAAAAT
AGGCGTATCACGAGGCCCTTTCGTCTCGCGCGTTTCGGTGATGACGGTGAAAACCTCTGACACATGCAGC
TCCCGGAGACGGTCACAGCTTGTCTGTAAGCGGATGCCGGGAGCAGACAAGCCCGTCAGGGCGCGTCAGC
GGGTGTTGGCGGGTGTCGGGGCTGGCTTAACTATGCGGCATCAGAGCAGATTGTACTGAGAGTGCACCAT
ATGCGGTGTGAAATACCGCACAGATGCGTAAGGAGAAAATACCGCATCAGGCGCCATTCGCCATTCAGGC
TGCGCAACTGTTGGGAAGGGCGATCGGTGCGGGCCTCTTCGCTATTACGCCAGCTGGCGAAAGGGGGATG
TGCTGCAAGGCGATTAAGTTGGGTAACGCCAGGGTTTTCCCAGTCACGACGTTGTAAAACGACGGCCAGT
GAATTCTCTGGGCCTAGCCAGAGGCAGGAGGGCATGGCTTGGGGTCTGGGGCTTCCCGTGCTGACAGTTC
ACCCAGTCTCCCTCCCTAGCTGCTGAGGACTCAGAGATCTCGTCCCAATGCCCATCAGCCAGTGGCTCCA
GTGGCTCTGACAGCAGCTGTGTGTCAGGGCAGGCCCTGGGTAGGGGCCTGGAGGACTTACCCTGTGTGAG
TGCCATTTGCCCTATACCCACCAGCCCTTCCCCAGCCCAAGCTGAGCCTGTGACTGTGACCAGCCCCTCC
CCAGCCCAGGCTAGGCCTTTACTTTGGGTAGAGCTTGGGGTGGGTGGGCCAGAGCCATTCCCCAGACACC
TCCTGGGTCCAGAGTCAGGGAAGCAGGCATTCATGCCTGGCCTGGCCCTGCAGGTCGGTGGAGGAGGTTC
TGGAGGCGGTGGAAGTGGTGGCGGAGGTAGCGCCGAGATCGGCACCGGCTTTCCCTTCGATCCTCACTAC
GTGGAAGTGCTGGGCGAGAGAATGCACTATGTGGACGTGGGCCCCAGAGATGGAACCCCTGTGCTGTTTC
TGCACGGCAACCCTACCAGCAGCTACGTGTGGCGGAACATCATCCCTCACGTGGCCCCTACACACAGATG
TATCGCCCCTGACCTGATCGGCATGGGCAAGAGCGATAAGCCCGACCTGGGCTACTTCTTCGACGACCAC
GTGCGGTTCATGGACGCCTTTATTGAGGCCCTCGGCCTGGAAGAGGTGGTGCTGGTTATTCACGATTGGG
GCAGCGCCCTGGGATTCCACTGGGCCAAGAGAAACCCCGAGAGAGTGAAGGGAATCGCCTTCATGGAATT
CATCAGGCCCATTCCTACCTGGGACGAGTGGCCTGAGTTCGCCAGAGAGACATTCCAGGCCTTCAGAACC
ACCGACGTGGGCAGAAAGCTGATCATCGACCAGAACGTGTTCATCGAGGGCACCCTGCCTATGGGAGTCG
TCAGACCACTGACCGAGGTGGAAATGGACCACTACAGAGAGCCCTTTCTGAACCCCGTGGACCGGGAACC
TCTTTGGAGATTCCCCAACGAGCTGCCCATTGCCGGCGAGCCTGCTAATATTGTGGCCCTGGTGGAAGAG
TACATGGACTGGCTGCATCAGAGCCCCGTGCCTAAGCTGCTGTTTTGGGGAACACCCGGCGTGCTGATTC
CTCCTGCTGAAGCTGCCAGACTGGCCAAGAGCCTGCCTAATTGCAAGGCCGTGGATATCGGCCCTGGCCT
GAATCTGCTGCAAGAGGACAACCCCGATCTGATCGGCTCCGAGATTGCCAGATGGCTGAGCACCCTGGAA
ATCAGCGGATAAGCCCGGGACTGGACGAGCAGTAGATCCAGCAGCCTGCAGCTCCAAGGAACATTGCCTC
TCTGGATCTGCTGTGACCAGGGTGTGGCTGACACCTGGGCTACCTCCAACCTACATGTGCAACGCTGTTG
ACTACCCTTTCTGATGTGTGTGGCCATTGGACTAACTGGCACGGGGCCTCTCTAGGGAAGTCTGGTTGTA
GAGCCTGAATAGGCTCCTGGCCCCATGACCCCTTCTCCTGTCCCCAGCTCCCATCCCAGTTGTGGGTTAA
GAATAGGCTAGAGCAGACATTGGGTGTTTCCATGCTGTAGGCTGGTGGGGGACCATGTGCCTCTAGGCAG
TGACTAGGGTGCCCCCACCCCTCAGGAAGAACACAGGTGGGCTCCTAGCAGCTGATCCCCAAAAGCTTGG
CGTAATCATGGTCATAGCTGTTTCCTGTGTGAAATTGTTATCCGCTCACAATTCCACACAACATACGAGC
CGGAAGCATAAAGTGTAAAGCCTGGGGTGCCTAATGAGTGAGCTAACTCACATTAATTGCGTTGCGCTCA
CTGCCCGCTTTCCAGTCGGGAAACCTGTCGTGCCAGCTGCATTAATGAATCGGCCAACGCGCGGGGAGAG
GCGGTTTGCGTATTGGGCGCTCTTCCGCTTCCTCGCT
Features (pLannotate 1.2.2; 12 found; start..end, strand, type, name):
    166..754     -  rep_origin     ori: high-copy-number ColE1/pMB1/pBR322/pUC origin of replication
    925..1785    -  CDS            AmpR: β-lactamase; bla; confers resistance to ampicillin, carbenicillin, and related antibiotics
   1786..1890    -  promoter       AmpR promoter: bla
   1985..2020    +  CDS            rop (fragment): Rop protein, which maintains plasmids at low copy number; rop
   2122..2221    +  misc_feature   bom (fragment): basis of mobility region from pBR322
   2227..2384    -  CDS            lacZα (fragment): LacZα fragment of β-galactosidase; lacZ fragment
   2460..2588    +  CDS            PLEKHG4 (fragment): PKHG4_HUMAN - Also known as PRTPHN1. Experimental evidence at protein level: Swiss-Prot protein existence level 1. Possible role in intracellular signaling and cytoskeleton dynamics at the Golgi. From Homo sapiens (Human).
   2832..3707    +  CDS            dhaA: DHAA_PSEPV - Experimental evidence at protein level: Swiss-Prot protein existence level 1. Catalyzes hydrolytic cleavage of carbon-halogen bonds in halogenated aliphatic compounds, leading to the formation of the corresponding primary alcohols, halide ions and protons. Has a broad substrate specificity, as it is able to dehalogenate mono- and di- chlorinated and brominated alkanes (up to at least C10), and the two isomers of 1,3-dichloropropene to 3-chloroallyl alcohol; the highest activity was found with 1,2-dibromoethane, while no activity was observed with the analog 1,2-dichloroethane. Fro
   4165..4181    -  protein_bind   lac operator: The lac repressor binds to the lac operator to inhibit transcription in E. coli. This inhibition can be relieved by adding lactose or isopropyl-β-D-thiogalactopyranoside (IPTG). lac repressor encoded by lacI
   4189..4219    -  promoter       lac promoter: promoter for the E. coli lac operon
   4234..4255    -  protein_bind   CAP binding site: CAP binding activates transcription in the presence of cAMP. E. coli catabolite activator protein
   4268..4360    -  CDS            lacI (fragment): lac repressor; lacI; The lac repressor binds to the lac operator to inhibit transcription in E. coli. This inhibition can be relieved by adding lactose or isopropyl-β-D-thiogalactopyranoside (IPTG).
