[The description below was written by a language model from this plasmid's Addgene catalogue record and pLannotate feature annotations shown in this document.]
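Description:
PLEKHG4_Halo_C_allele is a 4,377 nt homology donor plasmid built on the pUC57-BsaI-Free cloning backbone and intended for endogenous C-terminal tagging of human PLEKHG4 (also known as ARHGEF44, PRTPHN1 or SCA4) with HaloTag. It is propagated in E. coli as a high-copy plasmid through its ColE1/pUC-type origin and is selected with ampicillin via the β-lactamase gene and its native promoter. The remaining backbone annotations (lac promoter, lac operator and CAP binding site, plus fragments of lacZα, lacI, rop and bom) are leftovers of the pUC cloning region and play no role in the tagging payload.

The insert sits in the former lacZα cloning site. The feature table identifies a short fragment of PLEKHG4 coding sequence, which presumably lies within the upstream homology arm at the end of the gene, followed on the same strand by an open reading frame matched to the bacterial haloalkane dehalogenase dhaA. HaloTag is an engineered derivative of this enzyme that covalently binds synthetic chloroalkane ligands, allowing the fusion protein to be labelled with dyes, captured by affinity handles or targeted by degrader compounds. Unannotated stretches lie between the PLEKHG4 fragment and the tag and downstream of the tag. These probably contain further genomic sequence, any linker and the downstream homology arm, but the record does not define them. No mammalian promoter, selection cassette or recombinase sites are annotated, consistent with a design in which the tag is expressed from the native PLEKHG4 locus after integration. The plasmid would typically be used as a repair template with a site-specific nuclease in human cells, although the record does not state the nuclease, guide or cell type.
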