Addgene plasmid #178128: PLEKHG4_Halo_C_allele
Purpose: Donor vector for endogenous tagging of human PLEKHG4 at the C-terminus with halotag
Depositing lab: iPSC Neurodegenerative Disease Initiative (iNDI) & Michael Ward. Depositing organization: National Institute of Neurological Disorders and Strokes (NINDS).
Backbone
  Vector backbone: pUC57-BsaI-Free
  Vector type: Donor vector
Growth in bacteria
  Bacterial resistance: Ampicillin, 100 μg/mL
  Growth temperature: 37°C
  Growth strain: DH5alpha
  Copy number: High Copy
Gene/Insert
  Gene/Insert name: Halotag (alt name: PLEKHG4)
  Species: H. sapiens (human)
  Entrez Gene: PLEKHG4 (a.k.a. ARHGEF44, PRTPHN1, SCA4)
  Cloning method: Unknown
Terms and licenses: Academic/Nonprofit Terms; Industry Terms: Not Available to Industry
How to cite: PLEKHG4_Halo_C_allele was a gift from iPSC Neurodegenerative Disease Initiative (iNDI) & Michael Ward (Addgene plasmid # 178128 ; http://n2t.net/addgene:178128 ; RRID:Addgene_178128)
