>Addgene plasmid #178128 | PLEKHG4_Halo_C_allele | depositor partial sequence | sequence record 345765 | insert
TCTGGGCCTAGCCAGAGGCAGGAGGGCATGGCTTGGGGTCTGGGGCTTCCCGTGCTGACAGTTCACCCAG
TCTCCCTCCCTAGCTGCTGAGGACTCAGAGATCTCGTCCCAATGCCCATCAGCCAGTGGCTCCAGTGGCT
CTGACAGCAGCTGTGTGTCAGGGCAGGCCCTGGGTAGGGGCCTGGAGGACTTACCCTGTGTGAGTGCCAT
TTGCCCTATACCCACCAGCCCTTCCCCAGCCCAAGCTGAGCCTGTGACTGTGACCAGCCCCTCCCCAGCC
CAGGCTAGGCCTTTACTTTGGGTAGAGCTTGGGGTGGGTGGGCCAGAGCCATTCCCCAGACACCTCCTGG
GTCCAGAGTCAGGGAAGCAGGCATTCATGCCTGGCCTGGCCCTGCAGGTCGGTGGAGGAGGTTCTGGAGG
CGGTGGAAGTGGTGGCGGAGGTAGCGCCGAGATCGGCACCGGCTTTCCCTTCGATCCTCACTACGTGGAA
GTGCTGGGCGAGAGAATGCACTATGTGGACGTGGGCCCCAGAGATGGAACCCCTGTGCTGTTTCTGCACG
GCAACCCTACCAGCAGCTACGTGTGGCGGAACATCATCCCTCACGTGGCCCCTACACACAGATGTATCGC
CCCTGACCTGATCGGCATGGGCAAGAGCGATAAGCCCGACCTGGGCTACTTCTTCGACGACCACGTGCGG
TTCATGGACGCCTTTATTGAGGCCCTCGGCCTGGAAGAGGTGGTGCTGGTTATTCACGATTGGGGCAGCG
CCCTGGGATTCCACTGGGCCAAGAGAAACCCCGAGAGAGTGAAGGGAATCGCCTTCATGGAATTCATCAG
GCCCATTCCTACCTGGGACGAGTGGCCTGAGTTCGCCAGAGAGACATTCCAGGCCTTCAGAACCACCGAC
GTGGGCAGAAAGCTGATCATCGACCAGAACGTGTTCATCGAGGGCACCCTGCCTATGGGAGTCGTCAGAC
CACTGACCGAGGTGGAAATGGACCACTACAGAGAGCCCTTTCTGAACCCCGTGGACCGGGAACCTCTTTG
GAGATTCCCCAACGAGCTGCCCATTGCCGGCGAGCCTGCTAATATTGTGGCCCTGGTGGAAGAGTACATG
GACTGGCTGCATCAGAGCCCCGTGCCTAAGCTGCTGTTTTGGGGAACACCCGGCGTGCTGATTCCTCCTG
CTGAAGCTGCCAGACTGGCCAAGAGCCTGCCTAATTGCAAGGCCGTGGATATCGGCCCTGGCCTGAATCT
GCTGCAAGAGGACAACCCCGATCTGATCGGCTCCGAGATTGCCAGATGGCTGAGCACCCTGGAAATCAGC
GGATAAGCCCGGGACTGGACGAGCAGTAGATCCAGCAGCCTGCAGCTCCAAGGAACATTGCCTCTCTGGA
TCTGCTGTGACCAGGGTGTGGCTGACACCTGGGCTACCTCCAACCTACATGTGCAACGCTGTTGACTACC
CTTTCTGATGTGTGTGGCCATTGGACTAACTGGCACGGGGCCTCTCTAGGGAAGTCTGGTTGTAGAGCCT
GAATAGGCTCCTGGCCCCATGACCCCTTCTCCTGTCCCCAGCTCCCATCCCAGTTGTGGGTTAAGAATAG
GCTAGAGCAGACATTGGGTGTTTCCATGCTGTAGGCTGGTGGGGGACCATGTGCCTCTAGGCAGTGACTA
GGGTGCCCCCACCCCTCAGGAAGAACACAGGTGGGCTCCTAGCAGCTGATCCCCAA
